Addgene plasmid #152024: pGBW-m4133230
Purpose: Mammalian expression plasmid for SARS-CoV-2 ORF7b
Depositing lab: Ginkgo Bioworks & Benjie Chen. Depositing organization: Ginkgo Bioworks.
Backbone
  Vector backbone: pTwist_CMV_Puro_6
  Backbone size w/o insert (bp): 6080
  Vector type: Mammalian Expression
  Selectable markers: Puromycin
Growth in bacteria
  Bacterial resistance: Ampicillin, 100 μg/mL
  Growth temperature: 37°C
  Growth strain: DH5alpha
  Copy number: High Copy
Gene/Insert
  Gene/Insert name: SARS-CoV-2 ORF7b
  Species: Severe acute respiratory syndrome coronavirus 2
  Insert size (bp): 125
  Mutation: wt
  Entrez Gene: ORF7b (a.k.a. GU280_gp08)
  Promoter: CMV
  Tag / fusion protein: Cleavable TEV;TapTag (C terminal on backbone)
  Cloning method: Unknown
Resource information
  A portion of this plasmid was derived from a plasmid made by: GinkgoBioworks
Depositor comments: NCBI reference sequence: YP_009725318.1
How to cite: pGBW-m4133230 was a gift from Ginkgo Bioworks & Benjie Chen (Addgene plasmid # 152024 ; http://n2t.net/addgene:152024 ; RRID:Addgene_152024)
