[The description below was written by a language model from this plasmid's Addgene catalogue record and pLannotate feature annotations shown in this document.]
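Description:
pGBW-m4133230 is a mammalian expression plasmid built on the pTwist_CMV_Puro_6 backbone to express wild-type SARS-CoV-2 ORF7b, a small accessory protein of the virus. It is propagated in E. coli as a high-copy plasmid through a ColE1/pUC-type origin and selected with ampicillin via a full-length β-lactamase (AmpR) gene. For selection in mammalian cells it carries a separate cassette in which the human ubiquitin C (UbC) promoter drives puromycin N-acetyltransferase, followed by a synthetic polyadenylation signal.

The ORF7b coding sequence lies downstream of the CMV immediate-early enhancer and promoter; the annotation detects the enhancer plus promoter segments, including a match to a truncated CMV variant. The catalogue lists a C-terminal, backbone-encoded tag described as a cleavable TEV site plus TapTag. This fits the feature table, which shows a fragment matching myosin light chain kinase 2 and a fragment of Staphylococcus aureus protein A immediately after the ORF. These hits are consistent with the calmodulin-binding peptide and IgG-binding domains of a classical tandem affinity purification tag, although the TEV site itself is not annotated. The transcript ends at an SV40 polyadenylation signal. The expression region is bracketed by β-globin insulator elements, and the T7 and rrnG terminators and an upstream synthetic poly(A) signal presumably limit transcriptional read-through from neighbouring units.

The record gives the purpose only as mammalian expression of ORF7b. The cleavable affinity tag would suit two-step purification of the viral protein and its host interaction partners, and puromycin selection allows enrichment of transfected or stably expressing cells.
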