Features (pLannotate 1.2.2; 21 found; start..end, strand, type, name):
      5..133     +  CDS            NS7B_SARS2: Experimental evidence at protein level: Swiss-Prot protein existence level 1. From Severe acute respiratory syndrome coronavirus 2 (2019-nCoV) (SARS-CoV-2).
    188..265     +  CDS            MYLK2 (fragment): MYLK2_HUMAN - Experimental evidence at protein level: Swiss-Prot protein existence level 1. Implicated in the level of global muscle contraction and cardiac function. Phosphorylates a specific serine in the N-terminus of a myosin light chain. From Homo sapiens (Human).
    347..697     +  CDS            spa (fragment): SPA_STAAU - Experimental evidence at protein level: Swiss-Prot protein existence level 1. Plays a role in the inhibition of the host innate and adaptive immune responses. Possesses five immunoglobulin-binding domains that capture both the fragment crystallizable region (Fc region) and the Fab region (part of Ig that identifies antigen) of immunoglobulins (By similarity). In turn, Staphylococcus aureus is protected from phagocytic killing via inhibition of Ig Fc region. In addition, the host elicited B-cell response is prevented due to a decrease of antibody-secreting cell proliferation that en
    762..883     -  polyA_signal   SV40 poly(A) signal: SV40 polyadenylation signal
    906..975     -  CDS            large T antigen (fragment): large T antigen from SV40 (simian virus 40)
    998..1044    +  terminator     T7 terminator: transcription terminator for bacteriophage T7 RNA polymerase
   1074..1210    +  terminator     rrnG terminator: transcription terminator from the E. coli ribosomal RNA rrnG operon (Albrechtsen et al., 1991)
   1255..1326    +  misc_feature   3' β-globin insulator: insulator downstream of the human β-globin locus (Farrell et al., 2002)
   1552..2140    -  rep_origin     ori: high-copy-number ColE1/pMB1/pBR322/pUC origin of replication
   2312..2376    -  CDS            bla(M) (fragment): β-lactamase lacking the signal sequence; bla(M); allows cytosolic expression of β-lactamase
   2640..3849    +  promoter       UbC promoter: human ubiquitin C promoter
   3853..4450    +  CDS            PuroR (fragment): puromycin N-acetyltransferase; pac from Streptomyces; confers resistance to puromycin
   4479..4527    +  polyA_signal   poly(A) signal: synthetic polyadenylation signal
   4793..5653    +  CDS            AmpR: β-lactamase; bla; confers resistance to ampicillin, carbenicillin, and related antibiotics
   5666..5802    +  terminator     rrnG terminator: transcription terminator from the E. coli ribosomal RNA rrnG operon (Albrechtsen et al., 1991)
   5947..6018    +  misc_feature   5' β-globin insulator: insulator upstream of the human β-globin locus (Farrell et al., 2002)
   6023..6069    -  terminator     T7 terminator: transcription terminator for bacteriophage T7 RNA polymerase
   6087..6135    -  polyA_signal   poly(A) signal: synthetic polyadenylation signal
   6216..6519    +  enhancer       CMV enhancer: human cytomegalovirus immediate early enhancer
   6592..6609    -  promoter       CMV promoter (fragment): human cytomegalovirus (CMV) immediate early promoter
   6672..6723    +  promoter       CMVd2 promoter: truncated human cytomegalovirus (CMV) immediate early promoter that yields moderately reduced expression relative to the full-length promoter
>Addgene plasmid #152024 | pGBW-m4133230 | depositor full sequence | sequence record 295036 | Full Sequence
CACCATGATAGAACTATCGCTCATCGACTTTTATCTGTGCTTCTTGGCTTTCCTGCTTTTTCTGGTGCTC
ATTATGCTAATCATTTTTTGGTTCAGTCTGGAGTTACAAGATCATAATGAGACATGTCACGCCGAAAACC
TTTACTTTCAGTCGGGACGGCGAATCCCGGGGCTGATAAATCCCTGGAAAAGGAGATGGAAGAAGAACTT
TATTGCAGTGTCTGCGGCTAACCGGTTCAAAAAGATCAGTTCAAGCGGCGCCCTAGATTACGACATTCCT
ACGACCGCCTCCGAGAATCTCTATTTCCAGGGTGAATTTGGCTTGGCACAACATGACGAGGCCGTCGATA
ACAAGTTTAATAAAGAACAGCAGAACGCTTTCTATGAGATCCTTCACTTACCAAATCTGAACGAAGAGCA
ACGCAACGCTTTCATTCAGAGCCTGAAAGACGATCCCTCGCAGTCTGCAAATCTCCTGGCCGAAGCCAAG
AAGCTGAATGACGCACAGGCTCCAAAAGTTGATAACAAGTTTAACAAGGAGCAGCAGAATGCTTTCTACG
AGATATTGCACCTTCCTAATCTGAATGAGGAACAAAGAAATGCATTTATCCAGTCCCTAAAAGACGATCC
ATCACAGAGTGCCAACCTGCTTGCGGAAGCCAAAAAGCTCAATGATGCCCAGGCCCCGAAAGTAGACGCG
AACCATCAATAAGCTAGCTTGACTGACTGAGATACAGCGTACCTTCAGCTCACAGACATGATAAGATACA
TTGATGAGTTTGGACAAACCACAACTAGAATGCAGTGAAAAAAATGCTTTATTTGTGAAATTTGTGATGC
TATTGCTTTATTTGTAACCATTATAAGCTGCAATAAACAAGTTAACAACAACAATTGCATTCATTTTATG
TTTCAGGTTCAGGGGGAGGTGTGGGAGGTTTTTTAAAGCAAGTAAAACCTCTACAAATGTGGTATTGGCC
CATCTCTATCGGTATCGTAGCATAACCCCTTGGGGCCTCTAAACGGGTCTTGAGGGGTTTTTTGTGCCCC
TCGGGCCGGATTGCTATCTACCGGCATTGGCGCAGAAAAAAATGCCTGATGCGACGCTGCGCGTCTTATA
CTCCCACATATGCCAGATTCAGCAACGGATACGGCTTCCCCAACTTGCCCACTTCCATACGTGTCCTCCT
TACCAGAAATTTATCCTTAAGGTCGTCAGCTATCCTGCAGGCGATCTCTCGATTTCGATCAAGACATTCC
TTTAATGGTCTTTTCTGGACACCACTAGGGGTCAGAAGTAGTTCATCAAACTTTCTTCCCTCCCTAATCT
CATTGGTTACCTTGGGCTATCGAAACTTAATTAACCAGTCAAGTCAGCTACTTGGCGAGATCGACTTGTC
TGGGTTTCGACTACGCTCAGAATTGCGTCAGTCAAGTTCGATCTGGTCCTTGCTATTGCACCCGTTCTCC
GATTACGAGTTTCATTTAAATCATGTGAGCAAAAGGCCAGCAAAAGGCCAGGAACCGTAAAAAGGCCGCG
TTGCTGGCGTTTTTCCATAGGCTCCGCCCCCCTGACGAGCATCACAAAAATCGACGCTCAAGTCAGAGGT
GGCGAAACCCGACAGGACTATAAAGATACCAGGCGTTTCCCCCTGGAAGCTCCCTCGTGCGCTCTCCTGT
TCCGACCCTGCCGCTTACCGGATACCTGTCCGCCTTTCTCCCTTCGGGAAGCGTGGCGCTTTCTCATAGC
TCACGCTGTAGGTATCTCAGTTCGGTGTAGGTCGTTCGCTCCAAGCTGGGCTGTGTGCACGAACCCCCCG
TTCAGCCCGACCGCTGCGCCTTATCCGGTAACTATCGTCTTGAGTCCAACCCGGTAAGACACGACTTATC
GCCACTGGCAGCAGCCACTGGTAACAGGATTAGCAGAGCGAGGTATGTAGGCGGTGCTACAGAGTTCTTG
AAGTGGTGGCCTAACTACGGCTACACTAGAAGAACAGTATTTGGTATCTGCGCTCTGCTGAAGCCAGTTA
CCTTCGGAAAAAGAGTTGGTAGCTCTTGATCCGGCAAACAAACCACCGCTGGTAGCGGTGGTTTTTTTGT
TTGCAAGCAGCAGATTACGCGCAGAAAAAAAGGATCTCAAGAAGATCCTTTGATCTTTTCTACGGGGTCT
GACGCTCAGTGGAACGAAAACTCACGTTAAGGGATTTTGGTCATGAGATTATCAAAAAGGATCTTCACCT
AGATCCTTTTAAATTAAAAATGAAGTTTTAAATCAATCTAAAGTATATATGAGTAAACTTGGTCTGACAG
TTACCAATGCTTAATCAGTGAGGCACCTATCTCAGCGATCTGTCTATTTCGTTCATCCATAGTTGCATTT
AAATTTCCGAACTCTCCAAGGCCCTCGTCGGAAAATCTTCAAACCTTTCGTCCGATCCATCTTGCAGGCT
ACCTCTCGAACGAACTATCGCAAGTCTCTTGGCCGGCCTTGCGCCTTGGCTATTGCTTGGCAGCGCCTAT
CGCCAGGTATTACTCCAATCCCGAATATCCGAGATCGGGATCACCCGAGAGAAGTTCAACCTACATCCTC
AATCCCGATCTATCCGAGATCCGAGGAATATCGAAATCGGGGCGCGCCTGGCCTCCGCGCCGGGTTTTGG
CGCCTCCCGCGGGCGCCCCCCTCGTCACGGCGAGCGCTGCCACGTCAGACGAAGGGCGCAGGAGCGTCCT
GATCCTTCCGCCCGGACGCTCAGGACAGCGGCCCGCTGCTCATAAGACTCGGCCTTAGAACCCCAGTATC
AGCAGAAGGACATTTTAGGACGGGACTTGGGTGACTCTAGGGCACTGGTTTTCTTTCCAGAGAGCGGAAC
AGGCGAGGAAAAGTAGTCCCTTCTCGGCGATTCTGCGGAGGGATCTCCGTGGGGCGGTGAACGCCGATGA
TTATATAAGGACGCGCCGGGTGTGGCACAGCTAGTTCCGTCGCAGCCGGGATTTGGGTCGCGGTTCTTGT
TTGTGGATCGCTGTGATCGTCACTTGGTGAGTAGCGGGCTGCTGGGCTGGCCGGGGCTTTCGTGGCCGCC
GGGCCGCTCGGTGGGACGGAAGCGTGTGGAGAGACCGCCAAGGGCTGTAGTCTGGGTCCGCGAGCAAGGT
TGCCCTGAACTGGGGGTTGGGGGGAGCGCAGCAAAATGGCGGCTGTTCCCGAGTCTTGAATGGAAGACGC
TTGTGAGGCGGGCTGTGAGGTCGTTGAAACAAGGTGGGGGGCATGGTGGGCGGCAAGAACCCAAGGTCTT
GAGCCCTTCGCTAATGCGGGAAAGCTCTTATTCGGGTGAGATGGGCTGGGCACCATCTGGGGACCCTGAC
GTGAAGTTTGTCACTGACTGGAGAACTCGGTTTGTCGTCTGTTGCGGGGGCGGCAGTTATGGCGGTGCCG
TTGGGCAGTGCACCCGTACCTTTGGGAGCGCGCGCCCTCGTCGTGTCGTGACGTCACCCGTTCTGTTGGC
TTATAATGCAGGGTGGGGCCACCTGCCGGTAGGTGTGCGGTAGGCTTTTCTCCGTCGCAGGACGCAGGGT
TCGGGCCTAGGGTAGGCTCTCCTGAATCGACAGGCGCCGGACCTCTGGTGAGGGGAGGGATAAGTGAGGC
GTCAGTTTCTTTGGTCGGTTTTATGTACCTATCTTCTTAAGTAGCTGAAGCTCCGGTTTTGAACTATGCG
CTCGGGGTTGGCGAGTGTGTTTTGTGAAGTTTTTTAGGCACCTTTTGAAATGTAATCATTTGGGTCAATA
TGTAATTTTCAGTGTTAGACTTGTAAATTGTCCGCTAAATTCTGGCCGTTTTTGGCTTTTTTGTTAGACA
ACATGACCGAGTACAAGCCCACGGTGCGCCTCGCCACCCGCGACGACGTCCCCAGGGCCGTACGCACCCT
CGCCGCCGCGTTCGCCGACTACCCCGCCACGCGCCACACCGTCGATCCGGACCGCCACATCGAGCGGGTC
ACCGAGCTGCAAGAACTCTTCCTCACGCGCGTCGGGCTCGACATCGGCAAGGTGTGGGTCGCGGACGACG
GCGCCGCGGTGGCGGTCTGGACCACGCCGGAGAGCGTCGAAGCGGGGGCGGTGTTCGCCGAGATCGGCCC
GCGCATGGCCGAGTTGAGCGGTTCCCGGCTGGCCGCGCAGCAACAGATGGAGGGCCTCCTGGCGCCGCAC
CGGCCCAAGGAGCCCGCGTGGTTCCTGGCCACCGTCGGCGTCTCGCCCGACCACCAGGGCAAGGGTCTGG
GCAGCGCCGTCGTGCTCCCCGGAGTGGAGGCCGCCGAGCGCGCCGGGGTGCCCGCCTTCCTGGAGACCTC
CGCGCCCCGCAACCTCCCCTTCTACGAGCGGCTCGGCTTCACCGTCACCGCCGACGTCGAGGTGCCCGAA
GGACCGCGCACCTGGTGCATGACCCGCAAGCCCGGTGCCTAGGCTAGTATGTAAGCCTAGTCTTAGATAA
TAAAATCGCTATCCATCGAAGATGGATGTGTGTTGGTTTTTTGTGTGTGTAACGCTAGGCGCGCCTGGTG
TACCGAGAACGATCCTCTCAGTGCGAGTCTCGACGATCCATATCGTTGCTTGGCAGTCAGCCAGTCGGAA
TCCAGCTTGGGACCCAGGAAGTCCAATCGTCAGATATTGTACTCAAGCCTGGTCACGGCAGCGTACCGAT
CTGTTTAAACCTAGATATTGATAGTCTGATCGGTCAACGTATAATCGAGTCCTAGCTTTTGCAAACATCT
ATCAAGAGACAGGATCAGCAGGAGGCTTTCGCATGAGTATTCAACATTTCCGTGTCGCCCTTATTCCCTT
TTTTGCGGCATTTTGCCTTCCTGTTTTTGCTCACCCAGAAACGCTGGTGAAAGTAAAAGATGCTGAAGAT
CAGTTGGGTGCGCGAGTGGGTTACATCGAACTGGATCTCAACAGCGGTAAGATCCTTGAGAGTTTTCGCC
CCGAAGAACGCTTTCCAATGATGAGCACTTTTAAAGTTCTGCTATGTGGCGCGGTATTATCCCGTATTGA
CGCCGGGCAAGAGCAACTCGGTCGCCGCATACACTATTCTCAGAATGACTTGGTTGAGTATTCACCAGTC
ACAGAAAAGCATCTTACGGATGGCATGACAGTAAGAGAATTATGCAGTGCTGCCATAACCATGAGTGATA
ACACTGCGGCCAACTTACTTCTGACAACGATTGGAGGACCGAAGGAGCTAACCGCTTTTTTGCACAACAT
GGGGGATCATGTAACTCGCCTTGATCGTTGGGAACCGGAGCTGAATGAAGCCATACCAAACGACGAGCGT
GACACCACGATGCCTGTAGCAATGGCAACAACCTTGCGTAAACTATTAACTGGCGAACTACTTACTCTAG
CTTCCCGGCAACAGTTGATAGACTGGATGGAGGCGGATAAAGTTGCAGGACCACTTCTGCGCTCGGCCCT
TCCGGCTGGCTGGTTTATTGCTGATAAATCTGGAGCCGGTGAGCGTGGGTCTCGCGGTATCATTGCAGCA
CTGGGGCCAGATGGTAAGCCCTCCCGTATCGTAGTTATCTACACGACGGGGAGTCAGGCAACTATGGATG
AACGAAATAGACAGATCGCTGAGATAGGTGCCTCACTGATTAAGCATTGGTAACCGATTCTAGGTGCATT
GGCGCAGAAAAAAATGCCTGATGCGACGCTGCGCGTCTTATACTCCCACATATGCCAGATTCAGCAACGG
ATACGGCTTCCCCAACTTGCCCACTTCCATACGTGTCCTCCTTACCAGAAATTTATCCTTAAGATCGTTT
AAACTCGACTCTGGCTCTATCGAATCTCCGTCGTTTCGAGCTTACGCGAACAGCCGTGGCGCTCATTTGC
TCGTCGGGCATCGAATCTCGTCAGCTATCGTCAGCTTACCTTTTTGGCAGCGATCGCGGCTCCCGACATC
TTGGACCATTAGCTCCACAGGTATCTTCTTCCCTCTAGTGGTCATAACAGCAGCTTCAGCTACCTCTCAA
TTCAAAAAACCCCTCAAGACCCGTTTAGAGGCCCCAAGGGGTTATGCTATCAATCGTTGCGTTACACACA
CAAAAAACCAACACACATCCATCTTCGATGGATAGCGATTTTATTATCTAACTGCTGATCGAGTGTAGCC
AGATCTAGTAATCAATTACGGGGTCATTAGTTCATAGCCCATATATGGAGTTCCGCGTTACATAACTTAC
GGTAAATGGCCCGCCTGGCTGACCGCCCAACGACCCCCGCCCATTGACGTCAATAATGACGTATGTTCCC
ATAGTAACGCCAATAGGGACTTTCCATTGACGTCAATGGGTGGAGTATTTACGGTAAACTGCCCACTTGG
CAGTACATCAAGTGTATCATATGCCAAGTACGCCCCCTATTGACGTCAATGACGGTAAATGGCCCGCCTG
GCATTATGCCCAGTACATGACCTTATGGGACTTTCCTACTTGGCAGTACATCTACGTATTAGTCATCGCT
ATTACCATGCTGATGCGGTTTTGGCAGTACATCAATGGGCGTGGATAGCGGTTTGACTCACGGGGATTTC
CAAGTCTCCACCCCATTGACGTCAATGGGAGTTTGTTTTGGCACCAAAATCAACGGGACTTTCCAAAATG
TCGTAACAACTCCGCCCCATTGACGCAAATGGGCGGTAGGCGTGTACGGTGGGAGGTCTATATAAGCAGA
GCTGGTTTAGTGAACCGTCAGATCAGATCTTTGTCGATCCTACCATCCACTCGACACACCCGCCAGCGGC
CGC
